>Addgene plasmid #194393 | pMIGII-TCR-G | addgene full sequence | sequence record 382627 | Addgene NGS Result
TTTTCCCAGTCACGACGTTGTAAAACGACGGCGCAAGGAATGGTGCATGCAAGGAGATGGCGCCCAACAG
TCCCCCGGCCACGGGGCCTGCCACCATACCCACGCCGAAACAAGCGCTCATGAGCCCGAAGTGGCGAGCC
CGATCTTCCCCATCGGTGATGTCGGCGATATAGGCGCCAGCAACCGCACCTGTGGCGCCGGTGATGCCGG
CCACGATGCGTCCGGCGTAGAGGCGATTAGTCCAATTTGTTAAAGACAGGATATCAGTGGTCCAGGCTCT
AGTTTTGACTCAACAATATCACCAGCTGAAGCCTATAGAGTACGAGCCATAGATAAAATAAAAGATTTTA
TTTAGTCTCCAGAAAAAGGGGGGAATGAAAGACCCCACCTGTAGGTTTGGCAAGCTAGCTTAAGTAACGC
CATTTTGCAAGGCATGGAAAATACATAACTGAGAATAGAGAAGTTCAGATCAAGGTTAGGAACAGAGAGA
CAGCAGAATATGGGCCAAACAGGATATCTGTGGTAAGCAGTTCCTGCCCCGGCTCAGGGCCAAGAACAGA
TGGTCCCCAGATGCGGTCCCGCCCTCAGCAGTTTCTAGAGAACCATCAGATGTTTCCAGGGTGCCCCAAG
GACCTGAAATGACCCTGTGCCTTATTTGAACTAACCAATCAGTTCGCTTCTCGCTTCTGTTCGCGCGCTT
CTGCTCCCCGAGCTCAATAAAAGAGCCCACAACCCCTCACTCGGCGCGCCAGTCCTCCGATAGACTGCGT
CGCCCGGGTACCCGTATTCCCAATAAAGCCTCTTGCTGTTTGCATCCGAATCGTGGACTCGCTGATCCTT
GGGAGGGTCTCCTCAGATTGATTGACTGCCCACCTCGGGGGTCTTTCATTTGGAGGTTCCACCGAGATTT
GGAGACCCCTGCCCAGGGACCACCGACCCCCCCGCCGGGAGGTAAGCTGGCCAGCGGTCGTTTCGTGTCT
GTCTCTGTCTTTGTGCGTGTTTGTGCCGGCATCTAATGTTTGCGCCTGCGTCTGTACTAGTTAGCTAACT
AGCTCTGTATCTGGCGGACCCGTGGTGGAACTGACGAGTTCTGAACACCCGGCCGCAACCCTGGGAGACG
TCCCAGGGACTTTGGGGGCCGTTTTTGTGGCCCGACCTGAGGAAGGGAGTCGATGTGGAATCCGACCCCG
TCAGGATATGTGGTTCTGGTAGGAGACGAGAACCTAAAACAGTTCCCGCCTCCGTCTGAATTTTTGCTTT
CGGTTTGGAACCGAAGCCGCGCGTCTTGTCTGCTGCAGCGCTGCAGCATCGTTCTGTGTTGTCTCTGTCT
GACTGTGTTTCTGTATTTGTCTGAAAATTAGGGCCAGACTGTTACCACTCCCTTAAGTTTGACCTTAGGT
CACTGGAAAGATGTCGAGCGGATCGCTCACAACCAGTCGGTAGATGTCAAGAAGAGACGTTGGGTTACCT
TCTGCTCTGCAGAATGGCCAACCTTTAACGTCGGATGGCCGCGAGACGGCACCTTTAACCGAGACCTCAT
CACCCAGGTTAAGATCAAGGTCTTTTCACCTGGCCCGCATGGACACCCAGACCAGGTCCCCTACATCGTG
ACCTGGGAAGCCTTGGCTTTTGACCCCCCTCCCTGGGTCAAGCCCTTTGTACACCCTAAGCCTCCGCCTC
CTCTTCCTCCATCCGCCCCGTCTCTCCCCCTTGAACCTCCTCGTTCGACCCCGCCTCGATCCTCCCTTTA
TCCAGCCCTCACTCCTTCTCTAGGCGCCGGAATTCAGATCTACCATGCGTCCTGTCACCTGCTCAGTTCT
TGTGCTCCTCCTAATGCTCAGGAGGAGCAATGGCGATGGAGACTCCGTGACCCAGACAGAAGGCCTGGTC
ACTCTCACAGAAGGGTTGCCTGTGATGCTGAACTGCACCTATCAGACTATTTACTCAAATCCTTTCCTTT
TCTGGTATGTGCAACATCTCAATGAATCCCCTCGGCTACTCCTGAAGAGCTTCACAGACAACAAGAGGAC
CGAGCACCAAGGGTTCCACGCCACTCTCCATAAGAGCAGCAGCTCCTTCCATCTGCAGAAGTCCTCAGCG
CAGCTGTCAGACTCTGCCCTGTACTACTGTGCTCTGAGTGACGAGGACTATGCAAACAAGATGATCTTTG
GCTTGGGAACCATTTTGAGAGTCAGACCTCACATCCAGAACCCAGAACCTGCTGTGTACCAGTTAAAAGA
TCCTCGGTCTCAGGACAGCACCCTCTGCCTGTTCACCGACTTTGACTCCCAAATCAATGTGCCGAAAACC
ATGGAATCTGGAACGTTCATCACTGACAAAACTGTGCTGGACATGAAAGCTATGGATTCCAAGAGCAATG
GGGCCATTGCCTGGAGCAACCAGACAAGCTTCACCTGCCAAGATATCTTCAAAGAGACCAACGCCACCTA
CCCCAGTTCAGACGTTCCCTGTGATGCCACGTTGACTGAGAAAAGCTTTGAAACAGATATGAACCTAAAC
TTTCAAAACCTGTCAGTTATGGGACTCCGAATCCTCCTGCTGAAAGTAGCCGGATTTAACCTGCTCATGA
CGCTGAGGCTGTGGTCCGGCTCCGGAGCCACGAACTTCTCTCTGTTAAAGCAAGCAGGAGACGTGGAAGA
AAACCCCGGTCCCATGAGCTGCAGGCTTCTCCTCTATGTTTCCCTATGTCTTGTGGAAACAGCACTCATG
AACACTAAAATTACTCAGTCACCAAGATATCTAATCCTGGGAAGAGCAAATAAGTCTTTGGAATGTGAGC
AACATCTGGGACATAATGCTATGTACTGGTATAAACAGAGCGCTGAGAAGCCGCCAGAGCTCATGTTTCT
CTACAATCTTAAACAGTTGATTCGAAATGAGACGGTGCCCAGTCGTTTTATACCTGAATGCCCAGACAGC
TCCAAGCTACTTTTACATATATCTGCCGTGGATCCAGAAGACTCAGCTGTCTATTTTTGTGCCAGCAGCC
AAGGGGGGGCTGATCAAGACACCCAGTACTTTGGGCCAGGCACTCGGCTCCTCGTGTTAGAGGATCTGAG
AAATGTGACTCCACCCAAGGTCTCCTTGTTTGAGCCATCAAAAGCAGAGATTGCAAACAAACAAAAGGCT
ACCCTCGTGTGCTTGGCCAGGGGCTTCTTCCCTGACCACGTGGAGCTGAGCTGGTGGGTGAATGGCAAGG
AGGTCCACAGTGGGGTCAGCACGGACCCTCAGGCCTACAAGGAGAGCAATTATAGCTACTGCCTGAGCAG
CCGCCTGAGGGTCTCTGCTACCTTCTGGCACAATCCTCGAAACCACTTCCGCTGCCAAGTGCAGTTCCAT
GGGCTTTCGGAGGAGGACAAGTGGCCAGAGGGCTCACCCAAACCTGTCACACAGAACATCAGTGCAGAGG
CCTGGGGCCGAGCAGACTGTGGAATCACTTCAGCATCCTATCATCAGGGGGTTCTGTCTGCAACCATCCT
CTATGAGATCCTACTGGGGAAGGCCACCCTATATGCTGTGCTGGTCAGTGGCCTGGTGCTGATGGCCATG
GTCAAGAGAAAAAATTCCTGACTCGAGCGGGATCAATTCCGCCCCCCCCCTAACGTTACTGGCCGAAGCC
GCTTGGAATAAGGCCGGTGTGCGTTTGTCTATATGTTATTTTCCACCATATTGCCGTCTTTTGGCAATGT
GAGGGCCCGGAAACCTGGCCCTGTCTTCTTGACGAGCATTCCTAGGGGTCTTTCCCCTCTCGCCAAAGGA
ATGCAAGGTCTGTTGAATGTCGTGAAGGAAGCAGTTCCTCTGGAAGCTTCTTGAAGACAAACAACGTCTG
TAGCGACCCTTTGCAGGCAGCGGAACCCCCCACCTGGCGACAGGTGCCTCTGCGGCCAAAAGCCACGTGT
ATAAGATACACCTGCAAAGGCGGCACAACCCCAGTGCCACGTTGTGAGTTGGATAGTTGTGGAAAGAGTC
AAATGGCTCTCCTCAAGCGTATTCAACAAGGGGCTGAAGGATGCCCAGAAGGTACCCCATTGTATGGGAT
CTGATCTGGGGCCTCGGTGCACATGCTTTACATGTGTTTAGTCGAGGTTAAAAAAACGTCTAGGCCCCCC
GAACCACGGGGACGTGGTTTTCCTTTGAAAAACACGATAATACCATGGTGAGCAAGGGCGAGGAGCTGTT
CACCGGGGTGGTGCCCATCCTGGTCGAGCTGGACGGCGACGTAAACGGCCACAAGTTCAGCGTGTCCGGC
GAGGGCGAGGGCGATGCCACCTACGGCAAGCTGACCCTGAAGTTCATCTGCACCACCGGCAAGCTGCCCG
TGCCCTGGCCCACCCTCGTGACCACCCTGACCTACGGCGTGCAGTGCTTCAGCCGCTACCCCGACCACAT
GAAGCAGCACGACTTCTTCAAGTCCGCCATGCCCGAAGGCTACGTCCAGGAGCGCACCATCTTCTTCAAG
GACGACGGCAACTACAAGACCCGCGCCGAGGTGAAGTTCGAGGGCGACACCCTGGTGAACCGCATCGAGC
TGAAGGGCATCGACTTCAAGGAGGACGGCAACATCCTGGGGCACAAGCTGGAGTACAACTACAACAGCCA
CAACGTCTATATCATGGCCGACAAGCAGAAGAACGGCATCAAGGTGAACTTCAAGATCCGCCACAACATC
GAGGACGGCAGCGTGCAGCTCGCCGACCACTACCAGCAGAACACCCCCATCGGCGACGGCCCCGTGCTGC
TGCCCGACAACCACTACCTGAGCACCCAGTCCGCCCTGAGCAAAGACCCCAACGAGAAGCGCGATCACAT
GGTCCTGCTGGAGTTCGTGACCGCCGCCGGGATCACTCTCGGCATGGACGAGCTGTACAAGTAAAGCGGC
CGCGACTCTAGAGTCGACCTGCAGGCATGCAAGCTTCAGGTAGCCGGCTAACGTTAACAACCGGTACCTC
TAGAACTATAGCTAGCATGCGCAAATTTAAAGCGCTGATATCGATAAAATAAAAGATTTTATTTAGTCTC
CAGAAAAAGGGGGGAATGAAAGACCCCACCTGTAGGTTTGGCAAGCTAGCTTAAGTAACGCCATTTTGCA
AGGCATGGAAAATACATAACTGAGAATAGAGAAGTTCAGATCAAGGTTAGGAACAGAGAGACAGCAGAAT
ATGGGCCAAACAGGATATCTGTGGTAAGCAGTTCCTGCCCCGGCTCAGGGCCAAGAACAGATGGTCCCCA
GATGCGGTCCCGCCCTCAGCAGTTTCTAGAGAACCATCAGATGTTTCCAGGGTGCCCCAAGGACCTGAAA
TGACCCTGTGCCTTATTTGAACTAACCAATCAGTTCGCTTCTCGCTTCTGTTCGCGCGCTTCTGCTCCCC
GAGCTCAATAAAAGAGCCCACAACCCCTCACTCGGCGCGCCAGTCCTCCGATAGACTGCGTCGCCCGGGT
ACCCGTGTATCCAATAAACCCTCTTGCAGTTGCATCCGACTTGTGGTCTCGCTGTTCCTTGGGAGGGTCT
CCTCTGAGTGATTGACTACCCGTCAGCGGGGGTCTTTCATGGGTAACAGTTTCTTGAAGTTGGAGAACAA
CATTCTGAGGGTAGGAGTCGAATATTAAGTAATCCTGACTCAATTAGCCACTGTTTTGAATCCACATACT
CCAATACTCCTGAAATAGTTCATTATGGACAGCGCAGAAAGAGCTGGGGAGAATTGTGAAATTGTTATCC
GCTCACAATTCCACACAACATACGAGCCGGAAGCATAAAGTGTAAAGCCTGGGGTGCCTAATGAGTGAGC
TAACTCACATTAATTGCGTTGCGCTCACTGCCCGCTTTCCAGTCGGGAAACCTGTCGTGCCAGCTGCATT
AATGAATCGGCCAACGCGCGGGGAGAGGCGGTTTGCGTATTGGGCGCTCTTCCGCTTCCTCGCTCACTGA
CTCGCTGCGCTCGGTCGTTCGGCTGCGGCGAGCGGTATCAGCTCACTCAAAGGCGGTAATACGGTTATCC
ACAGAATCAGGGGATAACGCAGGAAAGAACATGTGAGCAAAAGGCCAGCAAAAGGCCAGGAACCGTAAAA
AGGCCGCGTTGCTGGCGTTTTTCCATAGGCTCCGCCCCCCTGACGAGCATCACAAAAATCGACGCTCAAG
TCAGAGGTGGCGAAACCCGACAGGACTATAAAGATACCAGGCGTTTCCCCCTGGAAGCTCCCTCGTGCGC
TCTCCTGTTCCGACCCTGCCGCTTACCGGATACCTGTCCGCCTTTCTCCCTTCGGGAAGCGTGGCGCTTT
CTCATAGCTCACGCTGTAGGTATCTCAGTTCGGTGTAGGTCGTTCGCTCCAAGCTGGGCTGTGTGCACGA
ACCCCCCGTTCAGCCCGACCGCTGCGCCTTATCCGGTAACTATCGTCTTGAGTCCAACCCGGTAAGACAC
GACTTATCGCCACTGGCAGCAGCCACTGGTAACAGGATTAGCAGAGCGAGGTATGTAGGCGGTGCTACAG
AGTTCTTGAAGTGGTGGCCTAACTACGGCTACACTAGAAGAACAGTATTTGGTATCTGCGCTCTGCTGAA
GCCAGTTACCTTCGGAAAAAGAGTTGGTAGCTCTTGATCCGGCAAACAAACCACCGCTGGTAGCGGTGGT
TTTTTTGTTTGCAAGCAGCAGATTACGCGCAGAAAAAAAGGATCTCAAGAAGATCCTTTGATCTTTTCTA
CGGGGTCTGACGCTCAGTGGAACGAAAACTCACGTTAAGGGATTTTGGTCATGAGATTATCAAAAAGGAT
CTTCACCTAGATCCTTTTAAATTAAAAATGAAGTTTTAAATCAATCTAAAGTATATATGAGTAAACTTGG
TCTGACAGTTACCAATGCTTAATCAGTGAGGCACCTATCTCAGCGATCTGTCTATTTCGTTCATCCATAG
TTGCCTGACTCCCCGTCGTGTAGATAACTACGATACGGGAGGGCTTACCATCTGGCCCCAGTGCTGCAAT
GATACCGCGAGACCCACGCTCACCGGCTCCAGATTTATCAGCAATAAACCAGCCAGCCGGAAGGGCCGAG
CGCAGAAGTGGTCCTGCAACTTTATCCGCCTCCATCCAGTCTATTAATTGTTGCCGGGAAGCTAGAGTAA
GTAGTTCGCCAGTTAATAGTTTGCGCAACGTTGTTGCCATTGCTACAGGCATCGTGGTGTCACGCTCGTC
GTTTGGTATGGCTTCATTCAGCTCCGGTTCCCAACGATCAAGGCGAGTTACATGATCCCCCATGTTGTGC
AAAAAAGCGGTTAGCTCCTTCGGTCCTCCGATCGTTGTCAGAAGTAAGTTGGCCGCAGTGTTATCACTCA
TGGTTATGGCAGCACTGCATAATTCTCTTACTGTCATGCCATCCGTAAGATGCTTTTCTGTGACTGGTGA
GTACTCAACCAAGTCATTCTGAGAATAGTGTATGCGGCGACCGAGTTGCTCTTGCCCGGCGTCAATACGG
GATAATACCGCGCCACATAGCAGAACTTTAAAAGTGCTCATCATTGGAAAACGTTCTTCGGGGCGAAAAC
TCTCAAGGATCTTACCGCTGTTGAGATCCAGTTCGATGTAACCCACTCGTGCACCCAACTGATCTTCAGC
ATCTTTTACTTTCACCAGCGTTTCTGGGTGAGCAAAAACAGGAAGGCAAAATGCCGCAAAAAAGGGAATA
AGGGCGACACGGAAATGTTGAATACTCATACTCTTCCTTTTTCAATATTATTGAAGCATTTATCAGGGTT
ATTGTCTCATGAGCGGATACATATTTGAATGTATTTAGAAAAATAAACAAATAGGGGTTCCGCGCACATT
TCCCCGAAAAGTGCCACCTGACGTCTAAGAAACCATTATTATCATGACATTAACCTATAAAAATAGGCGT
ATCACGAGGCCCTTTCGTCTCGCGCGTTTCGGTGATGACGGTGAAAACCTCTGACACATGCAGCTCCCGG
AGACGGTCACAGCTTGTCTGTAAGCGGATGCCGGGAGCAGACAAGCCCGTCAGGGCGCGTCAGCGGGTGT
TGGCGGGTGTCGGGGCTGGCTTAACTATGCGGCATCAGAGCAGATTGTACTGAGAGTGCACCATATGCGG
TGTGAAATACCGCACAGATGCGTAAGGAGAAAATACCGCATCAGGCGCCATTCGCCATTCAGGCTGCGCA
ACTGTTGGGAAGGGCGATCGGTGCGGGCCTCTTCGCTATTACGCCAGCTGGCGAAAGGGGGATGTGCTGC
AAGGCGATTAAGTTGGGTAACGCCAGGG
Features (pLannotate 1.2.2; 23 found; start..end, strand, type, name):
     32..233     -  CDS            TcR (fragment): tetracycline efflux protein; tet; confers resistance to tetracycline
    234..332     +  CDS            env (fragment): murine leukemia virus gPr80 envelope polyprotein precursor; env; proteolytically cleaved into gp70SU and p15TM subunits
    374..890     +  LTR            5' LTR: 5' long terminal repeat from murine embryonic stem cell virus
    954..1295    +  misc_feature   MESV Ψ: packaging signal of murine embryonic stem cell virus
   1362..1778    +  CDS            gag (truncated): truncated Moloney murine leukemia virus (MMLV) gag gene lacking the start codon
   1795..2199    +  CDS            TVA3_MOUSE: Experimental evidence at protein level: Swiss-Prot protein existence level 1. From Mus musculus (Mouse).
   2197..2607    +  CDS            Tcra: TCA_MOUSE - Experimental evidence at protein level: Swiss-Prot protein existence level 1. From Mus musculus (Mouse).
   2617..2672    +  CDS            P2A (fragment): 2A peptide from porcine teschovirus-1 polyprotein Eukaryotic ribosomes fail to insert a peptide bond between the Gly and Pro residues, yielding separate polypeptides.
   2674..3588    +  CDS            TRB: TRBR1_HUMAN - Experimental evidence at protein level: Swiss-Prot protein existence level 1. The beta chain of TRAV27*01J42*01C*01/TRBV19*01J2S7*01C*02 alpha-beta T cell receptor (TR) clonotype that is specific for HLA- A*02:01-restricted M/matrix protein 1 immunodominant epitope GILGFVFTL of influenza A virus (IAV). Classified as a public TCR clonotype, it is preferentially selected in effector memory CD8-positive T cells among multiple HLA-A*02:01 carriers/individuals and confers long-lived immunity against IAV infection. Can cross-recognize sporadically emerging IAV variants by molecular mim
   3612..4172    +  misc_feature   IRES: internal ribosome entry site (IRES) of the encephalomyocarditis virus (EMCV)
   4175..4894    +  CDS            EGFP: the original enhanced GFP (Yang et al., 1996) mammalian codon-optimized
   4906..4936    +  misc_feature   MCS (fragment): pUC18/19 multiple cloning site
   5056..5570    +  LTR            3' LTR: 3' long terminal repeat from murine embryonic stem cell virus
   5732..5748    -  protein_bind   lac operator: The lac repressor binds to the lac operator to inhibit transcription in E. coli. This inhibition can be relieved by adding lactose or isopropyl-β-D-thiogalactopyranoside (IPTG). lac repressor encoded by lacI
   5756..5786    -  promoter       lac promoter: promoter for the E. coli lac operon
   5801..5822    -  protein_bind   CAP binding site: CAP binding activates transcription in the presence of cAMP. E. coli catabolite activator protein
   5835..5927    -  CDS            lacI (fragment): lac repressor; lacI; The lac repressor binds to the lac operator to inhibit transcription in E. coli. This inhibition can be relieved by adding lactose or isopropyl-β-D-thiogalactopyranoside (IPTG).
   6110..6698    -  rep_origin     ori: high-copy-number ColE1/pMB1/pBR322/pUC origin of replication
   6869..7729    -  CDS            AmpR: β-lactamase; bla; confers resistance to ampicillin, carbenicillin, and related antibiotics
   7730..7834    -  promoter       AmpR promoter: bla
   7929..7964    +  CDS            rop (fragment): Rop protein, which maintains plasmids at low copy number; rop
   8066..8165    +  misc_feature   bom (fragment): basis of mobility region from pBR322
   8171..32      -  CDS            lacZα (fragment) (across the origin): LacZα fragment of β-galactosidase; lacZ fragment
