[The description below was written by a language model from this plasmid's Addgene catalogue record and pLannotate feature annotations shown in this document.]
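Description:
pMIGII-TCR-G is a gammaretroviral expression plasmid built on the pMIGII backbone (an MSCV-type vector) and carrying a mouse T cell receptor, designated TCR-G, described in the record as a candidate orphan TCR. It is propagated in E. coli through a high-copy ColE1/pUC-type origin with ampicillin selection from the β-lactamase gene. Short annotated fragments of tetracycline resistance, lacI, lacZα, rop and bom sequences, together with the lac promoter/operator region, are non-functional leftovers of earlier cloning vectors rather than working parts.

The viral cassette is flanked by 5' and 3' long terminal repeats from murine embryonic stem cell virus. It also contains the Ψ packaging signal and a truncated gag segment lacking its start codon, which together allow the transcript to be packaged when viral proteins are supplied in trans. No separate internal promoter is annotated, so expression evidently depends on the 5' LTR. Downstream lies the roughly 1.8 kb wild-type insert, introduced by Gibson assembly: a TCR alpha chain (variable region followed by the Tcra constant region), a P2A peptide, and a TCR beta chain. Ribosomal skipping at the 2A sequence yields the two chains as separate polypeptides from one open reading frame. The automated annotation labels the beta chain by similarity to a human influenza-specific TCR entry, but the catalogue lists the insert as mouse Tcra/Tcrb, so this appears to be only a homology match. An EMCV IRES followed by EGFP makes the transcript bicistronic and marks transduced cells by green fluorescence. According to the record, the construct is used for retroviral expression of this candidate TCR, whose target antigen is not given.
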