Addgene plasmid #194393: pMIGII-TCR-G
Purpose: Retroviral expression of candidate orphan TCR
Depositing lab: Michael Carroll. Depositing organization: Boston Children's Hospital. Publication: T cell help shapes B cell tolerance. Akama-Garren EH, Yin X, Prestwood TR, Ma M, Utz PJ, Carroll MC. Sci Immunol. 2024 Feb 16;9(92):eadj7029. doi: 10.1126/sciimmunol.adj7029. Epub 2024 Feb 16. PubMed 38363829.
Backbone
  Vector backbone: pMIGII
  Backbone manufacturer: Addgene #52107
  Backbone size w/o insert (bp): 6512
  Vector type: Retroviral
Growth in bacteria
  Bacterial resistance: Ampicillin, 100 μg/mL
  Growth temperature: 37°C
  Growth strain: NEB Stable
  Copy number: High Copy
Gene/Insert
  Gene/Insert name: TCR-G (alt name: T cell receptor)
  Species: M. musculus (mouse)
  Insert size (bp): 1800
  Mutation: WT
  Entrez Gene: Tcra (a.k.a. Tcralpha); Tcrb (a.k.a. TCRbeta, Tib)
  Cloning method: Gibson Cloning
  Sequencing primers: 5′ pLXSN; 3′ IRES_rev
Terms and licenses: Academic/Nonprofit Terms; Industry Terms: Not Available to Industry
How to cite: pMIGII-TCR-G was a gift from Michael Carroll (Addgene plasmid # 194393 ; http://n2t.net/addgene:194393 ; RRID:Addgene_194393)
